>Addgene plasmid #200262 | pXY349 | addgene full sequence | sequence record 418289 | Addgene NGS Result
CTAAGAAACCATTATTATCATGACATTAACCTATAAAAATAGGCGTATCACGAGGCCCTTTCGTCTTCAC
CTCGAGAAATCATAAAAAATTTATTTGCTTTGTGAGCGGATAACAATTATAATAGATTCAATTGTGAGCG
GATAACAATTTCACACAGAATTCATTAAAGAGGAGAAATTAACTACTAGTATGCGTTTATCTCTCCCTCG
CCTGAAAATGCCGCGCCTGCCAGGATTCAGTATCCTGGTCTGGATCTCCACGGCGCTAAAGGGCTGGGTG
ATGGGCTCGCGGGAAAAAGATACCGACAGCCTGATCATGTACGATCGCACCTTACTGTGGCTGACCTTCG
GCCTCGCGGCGATTGGCTTTATCATGGTGACCTCGGCGTCAATGCCCATAGGGCAACGCTTAACCAACGA
TCCGTTCTTCTTCGCGAAGCGTGATGGTGTCTATCTGATTTTGGCGTTTATTCTGGCGATCATTACGCTG
CGTCTGCCGATGGAGTTCTGGCAACGCTACAGTGCCACGATGCTGCTCGGATCTATCATCCTGCTGATGA
TCGTCCTGGTAGTGGGTAGCTCGGTTAAAGGGGCATCGCGTTGGATCGATCTCGGTTTGCTGCGTATCCA
GCCTGCGGAGCTGACAAAACTGTCGCTGTTTTGCTATATCGCCAACTATCTGGTGCGTAAAGGCGACGAA
GTACGTAATAACCTGCGCGGCTTCCTGAAACCGATGGGCGTGATTCTGGTGTTGGCAGTGTTACTGCTGG
CACAGCCAGACCTTGGTACGGTGGTGGTGTTGTTTGTGACTACGCTGGCGATGTTGTTCCTGGCGGGAGC
GAAATTGTGGCAGTTCATTGCCATTATCGGTATGGGCATTTCAGCGGTTGTGTTGCTGATACTCGCCGAA
CCGTACCGTATCCGCCGTGTTACCGCATTCTGGAACCCGTGGGAAGATCCCTTTGGCAGCGGCTATCAGT
TAACGCAATCGCTGATGGCGTTTGGTCGCGGCGAACTTTGGGGGCAAGGTTTAGGTAACTCGGTACAAAA
ACTGGAGTATCTGCCGGAAGCGCACACTGACTTTATTTTCGCCATTATCGGCGAAGAACTGGGGTATGTC
GGTGTGGTGCTGGCACTTTTAATGGTATTCTTCGTCGCTTTTCGCGCGATGTCGATTGGCCGTAAAGCAT
TAGAAATTGACCACCGTTTTTCCGGTTTTCTCGCCTGTTCTATTGGCATCTGGTTTAGCTTCCAGGCGCT
GGTTAACGTAGGCGCGGCGGCGGGGATGTTACCGACCAAAGGTCTGACATTGCCGCTGATCAGTTACGGT
GGTTCGAGCTTACTGATTATGTCGACAGCCATCATGATGCTGTTGCGTATTGATTATGAAACGCGTCTGG
AGAAAGCGCAGGCGTTTGTACGAGGTTCACGAGGTGGCGGTGGTAGCCCGGCACCGGCACCGGGCGGTGG
CGGTAGCGTGTCTAAGGGCGAAGAGCTGATTAAGGAGAACATGCACATGAAGCTGTACATGGAGGGCACC
GTGAACAACCACCACTTCAAGTGCACATCCGAGGGCGAAGGCAAGCCCTACGAGGGCACCCAGACCATGA
GAATCAAGGTGGTCGAGGGCGGCCCTCTCCCCTTCGCCTTCGACATCCTGGCTACCAGCTTCATGTACGG
CAGCAGAACCTTCATCAACCACACCCAGGGCATCCCCGATTTCTTTAAGCAGTCCTTCCCTGAGGGCTTC
ACATGGGAGAGAGTCACCACATACGAAGACGGGGGCGTGCTGACCGCTACCCAGGACACCAGCCTCCAGG
ACGGCTGCCTCATCTACAACGTCAAGATCAGAGGGGTGAACTTCCCATCCAACGGCCCTGTGATGCAGAA
GAAAACACTCGGCTGGGAGGCCAACACCGAGATGCTGTACCCCGCTGACGGCGGCCTGGAAGGCAGAACC
GACATGGCCCTGAAGCTCGTGGGCGGGGGCCACCTGATCTGCAACTTCAAGACCACATACAGATCCAAGA
AACCCGCTAAGAACCTCAAGATGCCCGGCGTCTACTATGTGGACCACAGACTGGAAAGAATCAAGGAGGC
CGACAAAGAGACCTACGTCGAGCAGCACGAGGTGGCTGTGGCCAGATACTGCGACCTCCCTAGCAAACTG
GGGCACAAACTTAATGGCATGGACGAGCTGTACAAGTAAGCGGCCGCTAAGGGTCGACCTGCAGCCAAGC
TTAATTAGCTGAGCTTGGACTCCTGTTGATAGATCCAGTAATGACCTCAGAACTCCATCTGGATTTGTTC
AGAACGCTCGGTTGCCGCCGGGCGTTTTTTATTGGTGAGAATCCAAGCTAGGGGAATTCATCGTGACTGA
CTGACGATCTGCCTCGCGCGTTTCGGTGATGACGGTGAAAACCTCTGACACATGCAGCTCCCGGAGACGG
TCACAGCTTGTCTGTAAGCGGATGCCGGGAGCAGACAAGCCCGTCAGGGCGCGTCAGCGGGTGTTGGCGG
GTGTCGGGGCGCAGCCATGACCCGGTCACGTAGCGATAGCGGAGTGTATAATTCTTGAAGACGAAAGGGC
CTCGTGATACGCCTATTTTTATAGGTTAATGTCATGATAATAATGGTTTCTTAGGATCCGGGATGTCCGG
CGGTGCTTTTGCCGTTACGCACCACCCCGTCAGTAGCTGAACAGGAGGGACAGCTGATAGAAACAGAAGC
CACTGGAGCACCTCAAAAACACCATCATACACTAAATCAGTAAGTTGGCAGCATCACCCGACGCACTTTG
CGCCGAATAAATACCTGTGACGGAAGATCACTTCGCAGAATAAATAAATCCTGGTGTCCCTGTTGATACC
GGGAAGCCCTGGGCCAACTTTTGGCGAAAATGAGACGTTTACCAATGCTTAATCAGTGAGGCACCTATCT
CAGCGATCTGTCTATTTCGTTCATCCATAGTTGCCTGACTCCCCGTCGTGTAGATAACTACGATACGGGA
GGGCTTACCATCTGGCCCCAGTGCTGCAATGATACCGCGAGACCCACGCTCACCGGCTCCAGATTTATCA
GCAATAAACCAGCCAGCCGGAAGGGCCGAGCGCAGAAGTGGTCCTGCAACTTTATCCGCCTCCATCCAGT
CTATTAATTGTTGCCGGGAAGCTAGAGTAAGTAGTTCGCCAGTTAATAGTTTGCGCAACGTTGTTGCCAT
TGCTACAGGCATCGTGGTGTCACGCTCGTCGTTTGGTATGGCTTCATTCAGCTCCGGTTCCCAACGATCA
AGGCGAGTTACATGATCCCCCATGTTGTGCAAAAAAGCGGTTAGCTCCTTCGGTCCTCCGATCGTTGTCA
GAAGTAAGTTGGCCGCAGTGTTATCACTCATGGTTATGGCAGCACTGCATAATTCTCTTACTGTCATGCC
ATCCGTAAGATGCTTTTCTGTGACTGGTGAGTACTCAACCAAGTCATTCTGAGAATAGTGTATGCGGCGA
CCGAGTTGCTCTTGCCCGGCGTCAATACGGGATAATACCGCGCCACATAGCAGAACTTTAAAAGTGCTCA
TCATTGGAAAACGTTCTTCGGGGCGAAAACTCTCAAGGATCTTACCGCTGTTGAGATCCAGTTCGATGTA
ACCCACTCGTGCACCCAACTGATCTTCAGCATCTTTTACTTTCACCAGCGTTTCTGGGTGAGCAAAAACA
GGAAGGCAAAATGCCGCAAAAAAGGGAATAAGGGCGACACGGAAATGTTGAATACTCATACTCTTCCTTT
TTCAATATTATTGAAGCATTTATCAGGGTTATTGTCTCATGAGCGGATACATATTTGAATGTATTTAGAA
AAATAAACAAATAGGGGTTCCGCGTTTTTTTAAGGCAGTTATTGGTGCCCTTAAACGCCTGGTTGCTACG
CCTGAATAAGTGATAATAAGCGGATGAATGGCAGAAATTCGAAAGCAAATTCGACCCGGTCGTCGGTTCA
GGGCAGGGTCGTTAAATAGCCGCTTATGTCTATTGCTGGTTTACCGGTTTATTGACTACCGGAAGCAGTG
TGACCGTGTGCTTCTCAAATGCCTGAGGCCAGTTTGCTCAGGCTCTCCCCGTGGAGGTAATAATTGACGT
TATGATCATTTATTCTGCCTCCCAGAGCCTGATAAAAACGGTTACCGGATCGAGTCAGGCAACTATGGAT
GAACGAAATAGACAGATCGCTTAGATAGGTGCCTCACTGATTAAGCATTGGTAACTGTCAGACCAAGTTT
ACTCATATATACTTTAGATTGATTTAAAACTTCATTTTTAATTTAAAAGGATCTAGGTGAAGATCCTTTT
TGATAATCTCATGACCAAAATCCCTTAACGTGAGTTTTCGTTCCACTGAGCGTCAGACCCCGTAGAAAAG
ATCAAAGGATCTTCTTGAGATCCTTTTTTTCTGCGCGTAATCTGCTGCTTGCAAACAAAAAAACCACCGC
TACCAGCGGTGGTTTGTTTGCCGGATCAAGAGCTACCAACTCTTTTTCCGAAGGTAACTGGCTTCAGCAG
AGCGCAGATACCAAATACTGTCCTTCTAGTGTAGCCGTAGTTAGGCCACCACTTCAAGAACTCTGTAGCA
CCGCCTACATACCTCGCTCTGCTAATCCTGTTACCAGTGGCTGCTGCCAGTGGCGATAAGTCGTGTCTTA
CCGGGTTGGACTCAAGACGATAGTTACCGGATAAGGCGCAGCGGTCGGACTGAACGGGGGGTTCGTGCAC
ACAGCCCAGCTTGGAGCGAACGACCTACACCGAACTGAGATACCTACAGCGTGAGCTATGAGAAAGCGCC
ACGCTTCCCGAAGGGAGAAAGGCGGACAGGTATCCGGTAAGCGGCAGGGTCGGAACAGGAGAGCGCACGA
GGGAGCTTCCAGGGGGAAACGCCTGGTATCTTTATAGTCCTGTCGGGTTTCGCCACCTCTGACTTGAGCG
TCGATTTTTGTGATGCTCGTCAGGGGGGCGGAGCCTATGGAAAAACGCCAGCAACGCGGCCTTTTTACGG
TTCCTGGCCTTTTGCTGGCCTTTTGCTCACATGTTCTTTCCTGCGTTATCCCCTGATTCTGTGGATAACC
GTATTACCGCCTTTGAGTGAGCTGATACCGCTCGCCGCAGCCGAACGACCGAGCGCAGCGAGTCAGTGAG
CGAGGAAGCGGAAGAGCGCCTGATGCGGTATTTTCTCCTTACGCATCTGTGCGGTATTTCACACCGCATA
AATTCCGACACCATCGAATGTTGACAAACCTTTCGCGGTATGGCATGATAGCGCCCGGAAGAGAGTCAAT
TCAGGGTGGTGAATGTGAAACCAGTAACGTTATACGATGTCGCAGAGTATGCCGGTGTCTCTTATCAGAC
CGTTTCCCGCGTGGTGAACCAGGCCAGCCACGTTTCTGCGAAAACGCGGGAAAAAGTGGAAGCGGCGATG
GCGGAGCTGAATTACATTCCCAACCGCGTGGCACAACAACTGGCGGGCAAACAGTCGTTGCTGATTGGCG
TTGCCACCTCCAGTCTGGCCCTGCACGCGCCGTCGCAAATTGTCGCGGCGATTAAATCTCGCGCCGATCA
ACTGGGTGCCAGCGTGGTGGTGTCGATGGTAGAACGAAGCGGCGTCGAAGCCTGTAAAGCGGCGGTGCAC
AATCTTCTCGCGCAACGCGTCAGTGGGCTGATCATTAACTATCCGCTGGATGACCAGGATGCCATTGCTG
TGGAAGCTGCCTGCACTAATGTTCCGGCGTTATTTCTTGATGTCTCTGACCAGACACCCATCAACAGTAT
TATTTTCTCCCATGAAGACGGTACGCGACTGGGCGTGGAGCATCTGGTCGCATTGGGTCACCAGCAAATC
GCGCTGTTAGCGGGCCCATTAAGTTCTGTCTCGGCGCGTCTGCGTCTGGCTGGCTGGCATAAATATCTCA
CTCGCAATCAAATTCAGCCGATAGCGGAACGGGAAGGCGACTGGAGTGCCATGTCCGGTTTTCAACAAAC
CATGCAAATGCTGAATGAGGGCATCGTTCCCACTGCGATGCTGGTTGCCAACGATCAGATGGCGCTGGGC
GCAATGCGCGCCATTACCGAGTCCGGGCTGCGCGTTGGTGCGGATATCTCGGTAGTGGGATACGACGATA
CCGAAGACAGCTCATGTTATATCCCGCCGTTAACCACCATCAAACAGGATTTTCGCCTGCTGGGGCAAAC
CAGCGTGGACCGCTTGCTGCAACTCTCTCAGGGCCAGGCGGTGAAGGGCAATCAGCTGTTGCCCGTCTCA
CTGGTGAAAAGAAAAACCACCCTGGCGCCCAATACGCAAACCGCCTCTCCCCGCGCGTTGGCCGATTCAT
TAATGCAGCTGGCACGACAGGTTTCCCGACTGGAAAGCGGGCAGTGAGCGCAACGCAACTAATGTAAGTT
AGCTCACTCATTAGGCACCCCAGGCTTTACACTTTATGCTTCCGGCTCGTATGTTGTGTGGAATTGTGAG
CGGATAACAATTTCACACAGGAAACAGCTATGACCATGATTACGGATTCACTGGCCGTCGTTTTACAACG
TCGTGACTGGGAAAACCCTGGCGTTACCCAACTTAATCGCCTTGCAGCACATCCCCCTTTCGCCAGCTGG
CGTAATAGCGAAGAGGCCCGCACCGATCGCCCTTCCCAACAGTTGC
Features (pLannotate 1.2.2; 19 found; start..end, strand, type, name):
     80..124     +  promoter       T5 promoter: bacteriophage T5 promoter for E. coli RNA polymerase, with embedded lac operator
    132..148     +  protein_bind   lac operator: The lac repressor binds to the lac operator to inhibit transcription in E. coli. This inhibition can be relieved by adding lactose or isopropyl-β-D-thiogalactopyranoside (IPTG). lac repressor encoded by lacI
    191..1432    +  CDS            ftsW: FTSW_ECOLI - Experimental evidence at protein level: Swiss-Prot protein existence level 1. Peptidoglycan polymerase that is essential for cell division (Probable). Functions probably in conjunction with the penicillin- binding protein 3 (ftsI) (PubMed:9603865, PubMed:11807049). Required for localization of FtsI (PubMed:11807049). From Escherichia coli (strain K12).
   1478..2206    +  CDS            TagRFP-T: TagRFP-T is a basic (constitutively fluorescent) red fluorescent protein published in 2008, derived from Entacmaea quadricolor. It has low acid sensitivity.
   2258..2352    +  terminator     lambda t0 terminator: transcription terminator from phage lambda
   2389..2428    +  CDS            rop (fragment): Rop protein, which maintains plasmids at low copy number; rop
   2530..2570    +  misc_feature   bom (fragment): basis of mobility region from pBR322
   2652..2788    -  mobile_element IS1 (fragment): prokaryotic transposable element IS1
   2909..3769    -  CDS            AmpR: β-lactamase; bla; confers resistance to ampicillin, carbenicillin, and related antibiotics
   3770..3874    -  promoter       AmpR promoter: bla
   4182..4253    +  CDS            bla(M) (fragment): β-lactamase lacking the signal sequence; bla(M); allows cytosolic expression of β-lactamase
   4425..5013    +  rep_origin     ori: high-copy-number ColE1/pMB1/pBR322/pUC origin of replication
   5199..5250    -  misc_feature   bom (fragment): basis of mobility region from pBR322
   5257..5334    +  promoter       lacIq promoter: lacI (mutant); In the lacIq allele, a single base change in the promoter boosts expression of the lacI gene about 10-fold.
   5335..6417    +  CDS            lacI: lac repressor; lacI; The lac repressor binds to the lac operator to inhibit transcription in E. coli. This inhibition can be relieved by adding lactose or isopropyl-β-D-thiogalactopyranoside (IPTG).
   6430..6451    +  protein_bind   CAP binding site: CAP binding activates transcription in the presence of cAMP. E. coli catabolite activator protein
   6466..6496    +  promoter       lac promoter: promoter for the E. coli lac operon
   6504..6520    +  protein_bind   lac operator: The lac repressor binds to the lac operator to inhibit transcription in E. coli. This inhibition can be relieved by adding lactose or isopropyl-β-D-thiogalactopyranoside (IPTG). lac repressor encoded by lacI
   6540..6696    +  CDS            lacZα (fragment): LacZα fragment of β-galactosidase; lacZ fragment
