[The description below was written by a language model from this plasmid's Addgene catalogue record and pLannotate feature annotations shown in this document.]
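Description:
pXY349 is a bacterial expression plasmid built on the pIQ backbone for producing a fluorescent fusion of the Escherichia coli cell-division protein FtsW in bacterial cells. It replicates from a ColE1/pMB1-type origin and is selected with ampicillin through a β-lactamase gene driven by its own promoter. The catalogue lists the copy number as unknown. Only short fragments of rop, the bom mobility region and IS1 are annotated, along with a partial lacZα segment and associated lac promoter, operator and CAP site near the end of the sequence. These appear to be backbone remnants rather than functional parts of the payload.

The expression cassette consists of a bacteriophage T5 promoter with an embedded lac operator plus a second downstream lac operator, followed by the ftsW coding sequence, then TagRFP-T, and the phage lambda t0 terminator. FtsW is a peptidoglycan polymerase essential for septal cell wall synthesis, and TagRFP-T is a constitutively fluorescent red protein derived from Entacmaea quadricolor. The catalogue gives the promoter as "LacI" and describes the tag as N-terminal. However, the feature table shows a T5/lac operator promoter and places TagRFP-T downstream of ftsW, matching the construct name FtsW-TagRFP-T and indicating a C-terminal fusion. The plasmid also carries lacI under a lacIq-type promoter. According to the record, its −35 region was altered to the consensus sequence, which would be expected to raise repressor levels and keep basal expression of the fusion low, with IPTG relieving repression. The associated publication indicates use in single-molecule imaging of FtsW dynamics during septal cell wall synthesis.
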