Addgene plasmid #200262: pXY349
Purpose: Expressing FtsW-TagRFP-T in bacterial cells
Depositing lab: Jie Xiao. Depositing organization: Johns Hopkins University and School of Medicine. Publication: A two-track model for the spatiotemporal coordination of bacterial septal cell wall synthesis revealed by single-molecule imaging of FtsW. Yang X, McQuillen R, Lyu Z, Phillips-Mason P, De La Cruz A, McCausland JW, Liang H, DeMeester KE, Santiago CC, Grimes CL, de Boer P, Xiao J. Nat Microbiol. 2021 May;6(5):584-593. doi: 10.1038/s41564-020-00853-0. Epub 2021 Jan 25. PubMed 33495624.
Backbone
  Vector backbone: pIQ
  Backbone size w/o insert (bp): 4674
  Total vector size (bp): 6693
  Modifications to backbone: modify the −35 region of the lacIQ promoter from GTGCAA to TTGACA.
  Vector type: Bacterial Expression
Growth in bacteria
  Bacterial resistance: Ampicillin, 100 μg/mL
  Growth temperature: 37°C
  Growth strain: DH5alpha
  Copy number: Unknown
Gene/Insert
  Gene/Insert name: FtsW-tagRFP
  Insert size (bp): 2019
  Entrez Gene: ftsW (a.k.a. b0089, ECK0090)
  Promoter: LacI
  Tag / fusion protein: tagRFP (N terminal on backbone)
  Cloning method: Ligation Independent Cloning
  Sequencing primers: 5′ ctttcgtcttcacctcgagaaatc; 3′ gctaattaagcttggctgcaggt
Terms and licenses: Academic/Nonprofit Terms; Industry Terms: Not Available to Industry
How to cite: pXY349 was a gift from Jie Xiao (Addgene plasmid # 200262 ; http://n2t.net/addgene:200262 ; RRID:Addgene_200262)
